>Addgene plasmid #218863 | pGP-JFRC59-13XLexAop2-IVS-Syn21-RSET-jGCaMP8m-p10 | depositor full sequence | sequence record 427237 | pGP-JFRC59-13XLexAop2-IVS-Syn21-RSET-jGCaMP8m-p10 sequence 9355 bps
GGCACTTTTCGGGGAAATGTGCGCGGAACCCCTATTTGTTTATTTTTCTAAATACATTCAAATATGTATC
CGCTCATGAGACAATAACCCTGATAAATGCTTCAATAATATTGAAAAAGGAAGAGTATGAGTATTCAACA
TTTCCGTGTCGCCCTTATTCCCTTTTTTGCGGCATTTTGCCTTCCTGTTTTTGCTCACCCAGAAACGCTG
GTGAAAGTAAAAGATGCTGAAGATCAGTTGGGTGCACGAGTGGGTTACATCGAACTGGATCTCAACAGCG
GTAAGATCCTTGAGAGTTTTCGCCCCGAAGAACGTTTTCCAATGATGAGCACTTTTAAAGTTCTGCTATG
TGGCGCGGTATTATCCCGTATTGACGCCGGGCAAGAGCAACTCGGTCGCCGCATACACTATTCTCAGAAT
GACTTGGTTGAGTACTCACCAGTCACAGAAAAGCATCTTACGGATGGCATGACAGTAAGAGAATTATGCA
GTGCTGCCATAACCATGAGTGATAACACTGCGGCCAACTTACTTCTGACAACGATCGGAGGACCGAAGGA
GCTAACCGCTTTTTTGCACAACATGGGGGATCATGTAACTCGCCTTGATCGTTGGGAACCGGAGCTGAAT
GAAGCCATACCAAACGACGAGCGTGACACCACGATGCCTGTAGCAATGGCAACAACGTTGCGCAAACTAT
TAACTGGCGAACTACTTACTCTAGCTTCCCGGCAACAATTAATAGACTGGATGGAGGCGGATAAAGTTGC
AGGACCACTTCTGCGCTCGGCCCTTCCGGCTGGCTGGTTTATTGCTGATAAATCTGGAGCCGGTGAGCGT
GGGTCTCGCGGTATCATTGCAGCACTGGGGCCAGATGGTAAGCCCTCCCGTATCGTAGTTATCTACACGA
CGGGGAGTCAGGCAACTATGGATGAACGAAATAGACAGATCGCTGAGATAGGTGCCTCACTGATTAAGCA
TTGGTAACTGTCAGACCAAGTTTACTCATATATACTTTAGATTGATTTAAAACTTCATTTTTAATTTAAA
AGGATCTAGGTGAAGATCCTTTTTGATAATCTCATGACCAAAATCCCTTAACGTGAGTTTTCGTTCCACT
GAGCGTCAGACCCCGTAGAAAAGATCAAAGGATCTTCTTGAGATCCTTTTTTTCTGCGCGTAATCTGCTG
CTTGCAAACAAAAAAACCACCGCTACCAGCGGTGGTTTGTTTGCCGGATCAAGAGCTACCAACTCTTTTT
CCGAAGGTAACTGGCTTCAGCAGAGCGCAGATACCAAATACTGTTCTTCTAGTGTAGCCGTAGTTAGGCC
ACCACTTCAAGAACTCTGTAGCACCGCCTACATACCTCGCTCTGCTAATCCTGTTACCAGTGGCTGCTGC
CAGTGGCGATAAGTCGTGTCTTACCGGGTTGGACTCAAGACGATAGTTACCGGATAAGGCGCAGCGGTCG
GGCTGAACGGGGGGTTCGTGCACACAGCCCAGCTTGGAGCGAACGACCTACACCGAACTGAGATACCTAC
AGCGTGAGCTATGAGAAAGCGCCACGCTTCCCGAAGGGAGAAAGGCGGACAGGTATCCGGTAAGCGGCAG
GGTCGGAACAGGAGAGCGCACGAGGGAGCTTCCAGGGGGAAACGCCTGGTATCTTTATAGTCCTGTCGGG
TTTCGCCACCTCTGACTTGAGCGTCGATTTTTGTGATGCTCGTCAGGGGGGCGGAGCCTATGGAAAAACG
CCAGCAACGCGGCCTTTTTACGGTTCCTGGCCTTTTGCTGGCCTTTTGCTCACATGTTACCGTCGACGAT
GTAGGTCACGGTCTCGAAGCCGCGGTGCGGGTGCCAGGGCGTGCCCTTGGGCTCCCCGGGCGCGTACTCC
ACCTCACCCATCTGGTCCATCATGATGAACGGGTCGAGGTGGCGGTAGTTGATCCCGGCGAACGCGCGGC
GCACCGGGAAGCCCTCGCCCTCGAAACCGCTGGGCGCGGTGGTCACGGTGAGCACGGGACGTGCGACGGC
GTCGGCGGGTGCGGATACGCGGGGCAGCGTCAGCGGGTTCTCGACGGTCACGGCGGGCATGTCGACAAGC
CGAACATATGGGCGCGCCTAGTATGTATGTAAGTTAATAAAACCCATTTTTGCGGAAAGTAGATAAAAAA
AACATTTTTTTTTTTTACTGCACTGGATATCATTGAACTTATCTGATCAGTTTTAAATTTACTTCGATCC
AAGGGTATTTGATGTACCAGGTTCTTTCGATTACCTCTCACTCAAAATGACATTCCACTCAAAGTCAGCG
CTGTTTGCCTCCTTCTCTGTCCACAGAAATATCGCCGTCTCTTTCGCCGCTGCGTCCGCTATCTCTTTCG
CCACCGTTTGTAGCGTTACGTAGCGTCAATGTCCGCCTTCAGTTGCATTTTGTCAGCGGTTTCGTGACGA
AGCTCCAAGCGGTTTACGCCATCAATTAAACACAAAGTGCTGTGCCAAAACTCCTCTCGCTTCTTATTTT
TGTTTGTTTTTTGAGTGATTGGGGTGGTGATTGGTTTTGGGTGGGTAAGCAGGGGAAAGTGTGAAAAATC
CCGGCAATGGGCCAAGAGGATCAGGAGCTATTAATTCGCGGAGGCAGCAAACACCCATCTGCCGAGCATC
TGAACAATGTGAGTAGTACATGTGCATACATCTTAAGTTCACTTGATCTATAGGAACTGCGATTGCAACA
TCAAATTGTATGCGGCGTGAGAACTGCGACCCACAAAAATCCCAAACCGCAATTGCACAAACAAATAGTG
ACACGAAACAGATTATTCTGGTAGCTGTTCTCGCTATATAAGACAATTTTTGAGATCATATCATGATCAA
GACATCTAAAGGCATTCATTTTCGACTATATTCTTTTTTACAAAAAATATAACAACCAGATATTTTAAGC
TGATCCTAGATGCACAAAAAATAAATAAAAGTATAAACCTACTTCGTAGGATACTTCGGGGTACTTTTTG
TTCGGGGTTAGATGAGCATAACGCTAGTAGTTGATATTTGAGATCCCCTATCATTGCAGGGTGACAGCGG
AGCGGCTTCGCAGAGCTGCATTAACCAGGGCTTCGGGCAGGCCAAAAACTACGGCACGCTCCGGCCACCC
AGTCCGCCGGAGGACTCCGGTTCAGGGAGCGGCCAACTAGCCGAGAACCTCACCTATGCCTGGCACAATA
TGGACATCTTTGGGGCGGTCAATCAGCCGGGCTCCGGATGGCGGCAGCTGGTCAACCGGACACGCGGACT
ATTCTGCAACGAGCGACACATACCGGCGCCCAGGAAACATTTGCTCAAGAACGGTGAGTTTCTATTCGCA
GTCGGCTGATCTGTGTGAAATCTTAATAAAGGGTCCAATTACCAATTTGAAACTCAGTTTGCGGCGTGGC
CTATCCGGGCGAACTTTTGGCCGTGATGGGCAGTTCCGGTGCCGGAAAGACGACCCTGCTGAATGCCCTT
GCCTTTCGATCGCCGCAGGGCATCCAAGTATCGCCATCCGGGATGCGACTGCTCAATGGCCAACCTGTGG
ACGCCAAGGAGATGCAGGCCAGGTGCGCCTATGTCCAGCAGGATGACCTCTTTATCGGCTCCCTAACGGC
CAGGGAACACCTGATTTTCCAAGCCATGGTGCGGATGCCACGACATCTGACCTATCGGCAGCGAGTGGCC
CGCGTGGATCAGGTGATCCAGGAGCTTTCGCTCAGCAAATGTCAGCACACGATCATCGGTGTGCCCGGCA
GGGTGAAAGGTCTGTCCGGCGGAGAAAGGAAGCGTCTGGCATTCGCCTCCGAGGCTCTAACCGATCCGCC
GCTTCTGATCTGCGATGAGCCCACCTCCGGACTGGACTCCTTTACCGCCCACAGCGTCGTCCAGGTGCTG
AAGAAGCTGTCGCAGAAGGGCAAGACCGTCATCCTGACCATTCATCAGCCGTCTTCCGAGCTGTTTGAGC
TCTTTGACAAGATCCTTCTGATGGCCGAGGGCAGGGTAGCTTTCTTGGGCACTCCCAGCGAAGCCGTCGA
CTTCTTTTCCTAGTGAGTTCGATGTGTTTATTAAGGGTATCTAGTATTACATAACATCTCAACTCCTATC
CAGCGTGGGTGCCCAGTGTCCTACCAACTACAATCCGGCGGACTTTTACGTACAGGTGTTGGCCGTTGTG
CCCGGACGGGAGATCGAGTCCCGTGATCGGATCGCCAAGATATGCGACAATTTTGCCATTAGCAAAGTAG
CCCGGGATATGGAGCAGTTGTTGGCCACCAAAAATCTGGAGAAGCCACTGGAGCAGCCGGAGAATGGGTA
CACCTACAAGGCCACCTGGTTCATGCAGTTCCGGGCGGTCCTGTGGCGATCCTGGCTGTCGGTGCTCAAG
GAACCACTCCTCGTAAAAGTGCGACTTATTCAGACAACGGTGAGTGGTTCCAGTGGAAACAAATGATATA
ACGCTTACAATTCTTGGAAACAAATTCGCTAGATTTTAGATAGAATTGCCTGATTCCACACCCTTCTTAG
TTTTTTTCAATGAGATGTATAGTTTATAGTTTTGCAGAAGATAAATAAATTTCATTTAACTCGCGAATAT
TAATGAGATGCGAGTAACATTTTAATTTGCAGATGGTTGCCATCTTGATTGGCCTCATCTTTTTGGGCCA
ACAACTCACGCAAGTGGGTGTGATGAATATCAACGGAGCCATCTTCCTCTTCCTGACCAACATGACCTTT
CAAAACGTCTTTGCCACGATAAATGTAAGTCATGTTTAGAATACATTTGCATTTCAATAATTTACTAACT
TTCTAATGAATCGATTCGATTTAGGTGTTCACCTCAGAGCTGCCAGTTTTTATGAGGGAGGCCCGAAGTC
GACTTTATCGCTGTGACACATACTTTCTGGGCAAAACGATTGCCGAATTGCCGCTTTTTCTCACAGTGCC
ACTGGTCTTCACGGCGATTGCCTATCCGATGATCGGACTGCGGGCCGGAGTGCTGCACTTCTTCAACTGC
CTGGCGCTGGTCACTCTGGTGGCCAATGTGTCAACGTCCTTCGGATATCTAATATCCTGCGCCAGCTCCT
CGACCTCGATGGCGCTGTCTGTGGGTCCGCCGGTTATCATACCATTCCTGCTCTTTGGCGGCTTCTTCTT
GAACTCGGGCTCGGTGCCAGTATACCTCAAATGGTTGTCGTACCTCTCATGGTTCCGTTACGCCAACGAG
GGTCTGCTGATTAACCAATGGGCGGACGTGGAGCCGGGCGAAATTAGCTGCACATCGTCGAACACCACGT
GCCCCAGTTCGGGCAAGGTCATCCTGGAGACGCTTAACTTCTCCGCCGCCGATCTGCCGCTGGACTACGT
GGGTCTGGCCATTCTCATCGTGAGCTTCCGGGTGCTCGCATATCTGGCTCTAAGACTTCGGGCCCGACGC
AAGGAGTAGCCGACATATATCCGAAATAACTGCTTGTTTTTTTTTTTTACCATTATTACCATCGTGTTTA
CTGTTTATTGCCCCCTCAAAAAGCTAATGTAATTATATTTGTGCCAATAAAAACAAGATATGACCTATAG
AATACAAGTATTTCCCCTTCGAACATCCCCACAAGTAGACTTTGGATTTGTCTTCTAACCAAAAGACTTA
CACACCTGCATACCTTACATCAAAAACTCGTTTATCGCTACATAAAACACCGGGATATATTTTTTATATA
CATACTTTTCAAATCGCGCGCCCTCTTCATAATTCACCTCCACCACACCACGTTTCGTAGTTGCTCTTTC
GCTGTCTCCCACCCGCTCTCCGCAACACATTCACCTTTTGTTCGACGACCTTGGAGCGACTGTCGTTAGT
TCCGCGCGATTCGGTTCGCTCAAATGGTTCCGAGTGGTTCATTTCGTCTCAATAGAAATTAGTAATAAAT
ATTTGTATGTACAATTTATTTGCTCCAATATATTTGTATATATTTCCCTCACAGCTATATTTATTCTAAT
TTAATATTATGACTTTTTAAGGTAATTTTTTGTGACCTGTTCGGAGTGATTAGCGTTACAATTTGAACTG
AAAGTGACATCCAGTGTTTGTTCCTTGTGTAGATGCATCTCAAAAAAATGGTGGGCATAATAGTGTTGTT
TATATATATCAAAAATAACAACTATAATAATAAGAATACATTTAATTTAGAAAATGCTTGGATTTCACTG
GAACTAGGGCGCGCCTCCGGAACATAATGGTGCAGGGCGCTGACTTCCGCGTTTCCAGACTTTACGAAAC
ACGGAAACCGAAGACCATTCATGTTGTTGCTCAGGTCGCAGACGTTTTGCAGCAGCAGTCGCTTCACGTT
CGCTCGCGTATCGGTGATTCATTCTGCTAACCAGTAAGGCAACCCCGCCAGCCTAGCCGGGTCCTCAACG
ACAGGAGCACGATCATGCGCACCCGTGGCCAGGGCCGCAAGCTTGCATGCCTGCAGGTTACTGTACATCC
ATACAGTAAGTACTGTACATCCATACAGTAAGTACTGTACATCCATACAGTAAGTACTGTACATCCATAC
AGTAAGTACTGTACATCCATACAGTAAGCGGAGACTCTAGCCCTAGGGCATGCCTGCAGGTTACTGTACA
TCCATACAGTAAGTACTGTACATCCATACAGTAAGTACTGTACATCCATACAGTAAGCGGAGACTCTAGC
GCTAGCGCATGCCTGCAGGTTACTGTACATCCATACAGTAAGTACTGTACATCCATACAGTAAGTACTGT
ACATCCATACAGTAAGTACTGTACATCCATACAGTAAGTACTGTACATCCATACAGTAAGCGGAGACTCT
AGCACTAGTGACGTCGAGCGCCGGAGTATAAATAGAGGCGCTTCGTCTACGGAGCGACAATTCAATTCAA
ACAAGCAAAGTGAACACGTCGCTAAGCGAAAGCTAAGCAAATAAACAAGCGCAGCTGAACAAGCTAAACA
ATCTGCAGTAAAGTGCAAGTTAAAGTGAATCAATTAAAAGTAACCAGCAACCAAGTAAATCAACTGCAAC
TACTGAAATCTGCCAAGAAGTAATTATTGAATACAAGAAGAGAACTCTGAATAGATCTAAAAGGTAGGTT
CAACCACTGATGCCTAGGCACACCGAAACGACTAACCCTAATTCTTATCCTTTACTTCAGGCGGCCGCAA
CTTAAAAAAAAAAATCAAAATGGGTTCTCATCATCATCACCACCACGGTATGGCGTCAATGACGGGAGGC
CAGCAAATGGGTCGCGATCTGTACGACGACGATGACAAAGACCTGGCAACGATGGTCGATCGGAAAAAGA
CCTTCAAAGAGGTCGCCACAGCCGTGAAAATCATCGGCCGATTGATGGGATTGAAGATTAACGTGTATAT
TAAGGCCGATAAACAGAAGAACGGCATCAAGGCCAATTTCCATATACGGCACAACATCGAAGACGGAGGC
GTCCAGCTGGCCTACCATTACCAGCAGAACACACCTATCGGCGATGGACCGGTGCTGTTGCCGGATAATC
ACTACCTGAGTGTGGAAAGTAAGTTGTCGAAGGACCCTAACGAAAAACGCGACCACATGGTGTTGCTCGA
ATTCGTGACGGCGGCCGGAATCACACTGGGTATGGACGAACTGTACAAGGGCGGAACCGGAGGATCGATG
GTAAGCAAAGGCGAGGAGCTGTTTACCGGCGTGGTGCCGATTTTGGTGGAGTTGGACGGCGATGTCAACG
GCCACAAGTTCAGCGTGAGCGGTGAGGGTGAGGGCGATGCAACCTACGGCAAACTGACATTGAAATTCAT
CTGCACCACGGGAAAACTCCCGGTTCCATGGCCAACACTGGTCACCACTCTGACTTATGGCGTTCAGTGC
TTTAGCCGGTACCCCGACCATATGAAACAGCATGACTTCTTTAAGTCCGCGATGCCCGAGGGTTACATCC
AAGAGCGAACAATCTTCTTCAAGGATGACGGCAATTACAAGACGCGCGCAGAAGTCAAGTTCGAGGGCGA
TACCCTGGTGAACAGGATTGAATTGAAAGGCATTGACTTTAAGGAGGATGGAAACATCCTGGGCCATAAG
CTGGAGTACAACCTGCCGGACCAGCTGACAGAGGAGCAAATCGCGGAGTACAAGGAAGCCTTTAGCCTGT
TCGACAAGGACGGTGATGGCACGATTACCACAAAAGAGTTGGGCACCGTCATGCGCAGTCTGGGACAAAA
TCCTACTGAAGCTGAGCTGCAGGACATGATTAACGAGGTCGATGCAGATGGCGACGGCACTATCGACTTT
CCCGAGTTCTTGACAATGATGGCCCGCAAGATGAAGTACCGGGATACCGAGGAGGAGATCCGCGAAGCCT
TTGGCGTGTTCGATAAAGACGGCAATGGCTACATTAGCGCTGCGGAGCTGCGCCATGTCATGACCAACTT
GGGCGAGAAGCTCACGGACGAGGAAGTGGACGAAATGATACGCGAAGCGGACATCGATGGAGATGGTCAG
GTCAATTATGAAGAGTTCGTTCAGATGATGACAGCGAAATAAGGTGTACAAATCTAGAATGAATCGTTTT
TAAAATAACAAATCAATTGTTTTATAATATTCGTACGATTCTTTGATTATGTAATAAAATGTGATCATTA
GGAAGATTACGAAAAATATAAAAAATATGAGTTCTGTGTGTATAACAAATGCTGTAAACGCCACAATTGT
GTTTGTTGCAAATAAACCCATGATTATTTGATTAAAATTGTTGTTTTCTTTGTTCATAGACAATAGTGTG
TTTTGCCTAAACGTGTACTGCATAAACTCCATGCGAGTGTATAGCGAGCTAGTGGCTAACGCTTGCCCCA
CCAAAGTAGATTCGTCAAAATCCTCAATTTCATCACCCTCCTCCAAGTTTAACATTTGGCCGTCGGAATT
AACTTCTAAAGATGCCACATAATCTAATAAATGAAATAGAGATTCAAACGTGGCGTCATCGTCCGTTTCG
ACCATTTCCGAAAAGAACTCGGGCATAAACTCTATGATTTCTCTGGACGTGGTGTTGTCGAAACTCTCAA
AGTACGCAGTCAGGAACGTGCGCGACATGTCGTCGGGAAACTCGCGCGGAAACATGTTGTTGTAACCGAA
CGGGTCCCATAGCGCCAAAACCAAATCTGCCAGCGTCAATAGAATGAGCACGATGCCGACAATGGAGCTG
GCTTGGATAGCGATTCGAGTTAACGGCCGGCCGTTTAAACGAATTCTTGAAGACGAAAGGGCCTCGTGAT
ACGCCTATTTTTATAGGTTAATGTCATGATAATAATGGTTTCTTA
Features (pLannotate 1.2.2; 11 found; start..end, strand, type, name):
     22..126     +  promoter       AmpR promoter: bla
    127..987     +  CDS            AmpR: β-lactamase; bla; confers resistance to ampicillin, carbenicillin, and related antibiotics
   1158..1746    +  rep_origin     ori: high-copy-number ColE1/pMB1/pBR322/pUC origin of replication
   1833..1902    +  protein_bind   attB: attB site for the φC31 integrase (Groth et al., 2000) phage φC31 integrase
   2597..5469    +  CDS            mini-white: Drosophila white gene eye color pigment; white; This is a modified version of the white gene lacking part of the first intron.
   6242..6397    +  CDS            YPB1_ECOLX (fragment): Protein predicted: Swiss-Prot protein existence level 4. From Escherichia coli.
   6479..6498    -  misc_feature   MCS (fragment): pUC18/19 multiple cloning site
   6881..7119    +  promoter       hsp70 promoter: Drosophila melanogaster hsp70Bb promoter
   7134..7200    +  intron         Mhc intron: modified Drosophila myosin heavy chain intron 16 (Pfeiffer et al., 2010)
   7233..8579    +  CDS            GCaMP2: GCaMP2 is a basic (constitutively fluorescent) green fluorescent protein published in 2006, derived from Aequorea victoria.
   8613..9269    -  CDS            P74 (fragment): PIF0_NPVAC - Experimental evidence at protein level: Swiss-Prot protein existence level 1. Plays an essential role for oral infectivity of occlusion- derived virus (ODV) and functions also in host midgut attachment and fusion by binding to a specific host receptor. From Autographa californica nuclear polyhedrosis virus (AcMNPV).
