>Addgene plasmid #218863 | pGP-JFRC59-13XLexAop2-IVS-Syn21-RSET-jGCaMP8m-p10 | addgene full sequence | sequence record 434232 | Addgene NGS Result
GACTCAGGTGGCACTTTTCGGGGAAATGTGCGCGGAACCCCTATTTGTTTATTTTTCTAAATACATTCAA
ATATGTATCCGCTCATGAGACAATAACCCTGATAAATGCTTCAATAATATTGAAAAAGGAAGAGTATGAG
TATTCAACATTTCCGTGTCGCCCTTATTCCCTTTTTTGCGGCATTTTGCCTTCCTGTTTTTGCTCACCCA
GAAACGCTGGTGAAAGTAAAAGATGCTGAAGATCAGTTGGGTGCACGAGTGGGTTACATCGAACTGGATC
TCAACAGCGGTAAGATCCTTGAGAGTTTTCGCCCCGAAGAACGTTTTCCAATGATGAGCACTTTTAAAGT
TCTGCTATGTGGCGCGGTATTATCCCGTATTGACGCCGGGCAAGAGCAACTCGGTCGCCGCATACACTAT
TCTCAGAATGACTTGGTTGAGTACTCACCAGTCACAGAAAAGCATCTTACGGATGGCATGACAGTAAGAG
AATTATGCAGTGCTGCCATAACCATGAGTGATAACACTGCGGCCAACTTACTTCTGACAACGATCGGAGG
ACCGAAGGAGCTAACCGCTTTTTTGCACAACATGGGGGATCATGTAACTCGCCTTGATCGTTGGGAACCG
GAGCTGAATGAAGCCATACCAAACGACGAGCGTGACACCACGATGCCTGTAGCAATGGCAACAACGTTGC
GCAAACTATTAACTGGCGAACTACTTACTCTAGCTTCCCGGCAACAATTAATAGACTGGATGGAGGCGGA
TAAAGTTGCAGGACCACTTCTGCGCTCGGCCCTTCCGGCTGGCTGGTTTATTGCTGATAAATCTGGAGCC
GGTGAGCGTGGGTCTCGCGGTATCATTGCAGCACTGGGGCCAGATGGTAAGCCCTCCCGTATCGTAGTTA
TCTACACGACGGGGAGTCAGGCAACTATGGATGAACGAAATAGACAGATCGCTGAGATAGGTGCCTCACT
GATTAAGCATTGGTAACTGTCAGACCAAGTTTACTCATATATACTTTAGATTGATTTAAAACTTCATTTT
TAATTTAAAAGGATCTAGGTGAAGATCCTTTTTGATAATCTCATGACCAAAATCCCTTAACGTGAGTTTT
CGTTCCACTGAGCGTCAGACCCCGTAGAAAAGATCAAAGGATCTTCTTGAGATCCTTTTTTTCTGCGCGT
AATCTGCTGCTTGCAAACAAAAAAACCACCGCTACCAGCGGTGGTTTGTTTGCCGGATCAAGAGCTACCA
ACTCTTTTTCCGAAGGTAACTGGCTTCAGCAGAGCGCAGATACCAAATACTGTTCTTCTAGTGTAGCCGT
AGTTAGGCCACCACTTCAAGAACTCTGTAGCACCGCCTACATACCTCGCTCTGCTAATCCTGTTACCAGT
GGCTGCTGCCAGTGGCGATAAGTCGTGTCTTACCGGGTTGGACTCAAGACGATAGTTACCGGATAAGGCG
CAGCGGTCGGGCTGAACGGGGGGTTCGTGCACACAGCCCAGCTTGGAGCGAACGACCTACACCGAACTGA
GATACCTACAGCGTGAGCTATGAGAAAGCGCCACGCTTCCCGAAGGGAGAAAGGCGGACAGGTATCCGGT
AAGCGGCAGGGTCGGAACAGGAGAGCGCACGAGGGAGCTTCCAGGGGGAAACGCCTGGTATCTTTATAGT
CCTGTCGGGTTTCGCCACCTCTGACTTGAGCGTCGATTTTTGTGATGCTCGTCAGGGGGGCGGAGCCTAT
GGAAAAACGCCAGCAACGCGGCCTTTTTACGGTTCCTGGCCTTTTGCTGGCCTTTTGCTCACATGTTACC
GTCGACGATGTAGGTCACGGTCTCGAAGCCGCGGTGCGGGTGCCAGGGCGTGCCCTTGGGCTCCCCGGGC
GCGTACTCCACCTCACCCATCTGGTCCATCATGATGAACGGGTCGAGGTGGCGGTAGTTGATCCCGGCGA
ACGCGCGGCGCACCGGGAAGCCCTCGCCCTCGAAACCGCTGGGCGCGGTGGTCACGGTGAGCACGGGACG
TGCGACGGCGTCGGCGGGTGCGGATACGCGGGGCAGCGTCAGCGGGTTCTCGACGGTCACGGCGGGCATG
TCGACAAGCCGAACATATGGGCGCGCCTAGTATGTATGTAAGTTAATAAAACCCATTTTTGCGGAAAGTA
GATAAAAAAAACATTTTTTTTTTTTACTGCACTGGATATCATTGAACTTATCTGATCAGTTTTAAATTTA
CTTCGATCCAAGGGTATTTGATGTACCAGGTTCTTTCGATTACCTCTCACTCAAAATGACATTCCACTCA
AAGTCAGCGCTGTTTGCCTCCTTCTCTGTCCACAGAAATATCGCCGTCTCTTTCGCCGCTGCGTCCGCTA
TCTCTTTCGCCACCGTTTGTAGCGTTACGTAGCGTCAATGTCCGCCTTCAGTTGCATTTTGTCAGCGGTT
TCGTGACGAAGCTCCAAGCGGTTTACGCCATCAATTAAACACAAAGTGCTGTGCCAAAACTCCTCTCGCT
TCTTATTTTTGTTTGTTTTTTGAGTGATTGGGGTGGTGATTGGTTTTGGGTGGGTAAGCAGGGGAAAGTG
TGAAAAATCCCGGCAATGGGCCAAGAGGATCAGGAGCTATTAATTCGCGGAGGCAGCAAACACCCATCTG
CCGAGCATCTGAACAATGTGAGTAGTACATGTGCATACATCTTAAGTTCACTTGATCTATAGGAACTGCG
ATTGCAACATCAAATTGTCTGCGGCGTGAGAACTGCGACCCACAAAAATCCCAAACCGCAATTGCACAAA
CAAATAGTGACACGAAACAGATTATTCTGGTAGCTGTTCTCGCTATATAAGACAATTTTTGAGATCATAT
CATGATCAAGACATCTAAAGGCATTCATTTTCGACTATATTCTTTTTTACAAAAAATATAACAACCAGAT
ATTTTAAGCTGATCCTAGATGCACAAAAAATAAATAAAAGTATAAACCTACTTCGTAGGATACTTCGGGG
TACTTTTTGTTCGGGGTTAGATGAGCATAACGCTTGTAGTTGATATTTGAGATCCCCTATCATTGCAGGG
TGACAGCGGAGCGGCTTCGCAGAGCTGCATTAACCAGGGCTTCGGGCAGGCCAAAAACTACGGCACGCTC
CGGCCACCCAGTCCGCCGGAGGACTCCGGTTCAGGGAGCGGCCAACTAGCCGAGAACCTCACCTATGCCT
GGCACAATATGGACATCTTTGGGGCGGTCAATCAGCCGGGCTCCGGATGGCGGCAGCTGGTCAACCGGAC
ACGCGGACTATTCTGCAACGAGCGACACATACCGGCGCCCAGGAAACATTTGCTCAAGAACGGTGAGTTT
CTATTCGCAGTCGGCTGATCTGTGTGAAATCTTAATAAAGGGTCCAATTACCAATTTGAAACTCAGTTTG
CGGCGTGGCCTATCCGGGCGAACTTTTGGCCGTGATGGGCAGTTCCGGTGCCGGAAAGACGACCCTGCTG
AATGCCCTTGCCTTTCGATCGCCGCAGGGCATCCAAGTATCGCCATCCGGGATGCGACTGCTCAATGGCC
AACCTGTGGACGCCAAGGAGATGCAGGCCAGGTGCGCCTATGTCCAGCAGGATGACCTCTTTATCGGCTC
CCTAACGGCCAGGGAACACCTGATTTTCCAAGCCATGGTGCGGATGCCACGACATCTGACCTATCGGCAG
CGAGTGGCCCGCGTGGATCAGGTGATCCAGGAGCTTTCGCTCAGCAAATGTCAGCACACGATCATCGGTG
TGCCCGGCAGGGTGAAAGGTCTGTCCGGCGGAGAAAGGAAGCGTCTGGCATTCGCCTCCGAGGCTCTAAC
CGATCCGCCGCTTCTGATCTGCGATGAGCCCACCTCCGGACTGGACTCCTTTACCGCCCACAGCGTCGTC
CAGGTGCTGAAGAAGCTGTCGCAGAAGGGCAAGACCGTCATCCTGACCATTCATCAGCCGTCTTCCGAGC
TGTTTGAGCTCTTTGACAAGATCCTTCTGATGGCCGAGGGCAGGGTAGCTTTCTTGGGCACTCCCAGCGA
AGCCGTCGACTTCTTTTCCTAGTGAGTTCGATGTGTTTATTAAGGGTATCTAGTATTACATAACATCTCA
ACTCCTATCCAGCGTGGGTGCCCAGTGTCCTACCAACTACAATCCGGCGGACTTTTACGTACAGGTGTTG
GCCGTTGTGCCCGGACGGGAGATCGAGTCCCGTGATCGGATCGCCAAGATATGCGACAATTTTGCCATTA
GCAAAGTAGCCCGGGATATGGAGCAGTTGTTGGCCACCAAAAATCTGGAGAAGCCACTGGAGCAGCCGGA
GAATGGGTACACCTACAAGGCCACCTGGTTCATGCAGTTCCGGGCGGTCCTGTGGCGATCCTGGCTGTCG
GTGCTCAAGGAACCACTCCTCGTAAAAGTGCGACTTATTCAGACAACGGTGAGTGGTTCCAGTGGAAACA
AATGATATAACGCTTACAATTCTTGGAAACAAATTCGCTAGATTTTAGATAGAATTGCCTGATTCCACAC
CCTTCTTAGTTTTTTTCAATGAGATGTATAGTTTATAGTTTTGCAGAAGATAAATAAATTTCATTTAACT
CGCGAATATTAATGAGATGCGAGTAACATTTTAATTTGCAGATGGTTGCCATCTTGATTGGCCTCATCTT
TTTGGGCCAACAACTCACGCAAGTGGGTGTGATGAATATCAACGGAGCCATCTTCCTCTTCCTGACCAAC
ATGACCTTTCAAAACGTCTTTGCCACGATAAATGTAAGTCATGTTTAGAATACATTTGCATTTCAATAAT
TTACTAACTTTCTAATGAATCGATTCGATTTAGGTGTTCACCTCAGAGCTGCCAGTTTTTATGAGGGAGG
CCCGAAGTCGACTTTATCGCTGTGACACATACTTTCTGGGCAAAACGATTGCCGAATTGCCGCTTTTTCT
CACAGTGCCACTGGTCTTCACGGCGATTGCCTATCCGATGATCGGACTGCGGGCCGGAGTGCTGCACTTC
TTCAACTGCCTGGCGCTGGTCACTCTGGTGGCCAATGTGTCAACGTCCTTCGGATATCTAATATCCTGCG
CCAGCTCCTCGACCTCGATGGCGCTGTCTGTGGGTCCGCCGGTTATCATACCATTCCTGCTCTTTGGCGG
CTTCTTCTTGAACTCGGGCTCGGTGCCAGTATACCTCAAATGGTTGTCGTACCTCTCATGGTTCCGTTAC
GCCAACGAGGGTCTGCTGATTAACCAATGGGCGGACGTGGAGCCGGGCGAAATTAGCTGCACATCGTCGA
ACACCACGTGCCCCAGTTCGGGCAAGGTCATCCTGGAGACGCTTAACTTCTCCGCCGCCGATCTGCCGCT
GGACTACGTGGGTCTGGCCATTCTCATCGTGAGCTTCCGGGTGCTCGCATATCTGGCTCTAAGACTTCGG
GCCCGACGCAAGGAGTAGCCGACATATATCCGAAATAACTGCTTGTTTTTTTTTTTTACCATTATTACCA
TCGTGTTTACTGTTTATTGCCCCCTCAAAAAGCTAATGTAATTATATTTGTGCCAATAAAAACAAGATAT
GACCTATAGAATACAAGTATTTCCCCTTCGAACATCCCCACAAGTAGACTTTGGATTTGTCTTCTAACCA
AAAGACTTACACACCTGCATACCTTACATCAAAAACTCGTTTATCGCTACATAAAACACCGGGATATATT
TTTTATATACATACTTTTCAAATCGCGCGCCCTCTTCATAATTCACCTCCACCACACCACGTTTCGTAGT
TGCTCTTTCGCTGTCTCCCACCCGCTCTCCGCAACACATTCACCTTTTGTTCGACGACCTTGGAGCGACT
GTCGTTAGTTCCGCGCGATTCGGTTCGCTCAAATGGTTCCGAGTGGTTCATTTCGTCTCAATAGAAATTA
GTAATAAATATTTGTATGTACAATTTATTTGCTCCAATATATTTGTATATATTTCCCTCACAGCTATATT
TATTCTAATTTAATATTATGACTTTTTAAGGTAATTTTTTGTGACCTGTTCGGAGTGATTAGCGTTACAA
TTTGAACTGAAAGTGACATCCAGTGTTTGTTCCTTGTGTAGATGCATCTCAAAAAAATGGTGGGCATAAT
AGTGTTGTTTATATATATCAAAAATAACAACTATAATAATAAGAATACATTTAATTTAGAAAATGCTTGG
ATTTCACTGGAACTAGGGCGCGCCTCCGGAACATAATGGTGCAGGGCGCTGACTTCCGCGTTTCCAGACT
TTACGAAACACGGAAACCGAAGACCATTCATGTTGTTGCTCAGGTCGCAGACGTTTTGCAGCAGCAGTCG
CTTCACGTTCGCTCGCGTATCGGTGATTCATTCTGCTAACCAGTAAGGCAACCCCGCCAGCCTAGCCGGG
TCCTCAACGACAGGAGCACGATCATGCGCACCCGTGGCCAGGGCCGCAAGCTTGCATGCCTGCAGGTTAC
TGTACATCCATACAGTAAGTACTGTACATCCATACAGTAAGTACTGTACATCCATACAGTAAGTACTGTA
CATCCATACAGTAAGTACTGTACATCCATACAGTAAGCGGAGACTCTAGCCCTAGGGCATGCCTGCAGGT
TACTGTACATCCATACAGTAAGTACTGTACATCCATACAGTAAGTACTGTACATCCATACAGTAAGCGGA
GACTCTAGCGCTAGCGCATGCCTGCAGGTTACTGTACATCCATACAGTAAGTACTGTACATCCATACAGT
AAGTACTGTACATCCATACAGTAAGTACTGTACATCCATACAGTAAGTACTGTACATCCATACAGTAAGC
GGAGACTCTAGCACTAGTGACGTCGAGCGCCGGAGTATAAATAGAGGCGCTTCGTCTACGGAGCGACAAT
TCAATTCAAACAAGCAAAGTGAACACGTCGCTAAGCGAAAGCTAAGCAAATAAACAAGCGCAGCTGAACA
AGCTAAACAATCTGCAGTAAAGTGCAAGTTAAAGTGAATCAATTAAAAGTAACCAGCAACCAAGTAAATC
AACTGCAACTACTGAAATCTGCCAAGAAGTAATTATTGAATACAAGAAGAGAACTCTGAATAGATCTAAA
AGGTAGGTTCAACCACTGATGCCTAGGCACACCGAAACGACTAACCCTAATTCTTATCCTTTACTTCAGG
CGGCCGCAACTTAAAAAAAAAAATCAAAATGGGTTCTCATCATCATCACCACCACGGTATGGCGTCAATG
ACGGGAGGCCAGCAAATGGGTCGCGATCTGTACGACGACGATGACAAAGACCTGGCAACGATGGTCGATC
GGAAAAAGACCTTCAAAGAGGTCGCCACAGCCGTGAAAATCATCGGCCGATTGATGGGATTGAAGATTAA
CGTGTATATTAAGGCCGATAAACAGAAGAACGGCATCAAGGCCAATTTCCATATACGGCACAACATCGAA
GACGGAGGCGTCCAGCTGGCCTACCATTACCAGCAGAACACACCTATCGGCGATGGACCGGTGCTGTTGC
CGGATAATCACTACCTGAGTGTGGAAAGTAAGTTGTCGAAGGACCCTAACGAAAAACGCGACCACATGGT
GTTGCTCGAATTCGTGACGGCGGCCGGAATCACACTGGGTATGGACGAACTGTACAAGGGCGGAACCGGA
GGATCGATGGTAAGCAAAGGCGAGGAGCTGTTTACCGGCGTGGTGCCGATTTTGGTGGAGTTGGACGGCG
ATGTCAACGGCCACAAGTTCAGCGTGAGCGGTGAGGGTGAGGGCGATGCAACCTACGGCAAACTGACATT
GAAATTCATCTGCACCACGGGAAAACTCCCGGTTCCATGGCCAACACTGGTCACCACTCTGACTTATGGC
GTTCAGTGCTTTAGCCGGTACCCCGACCATATGAAACAGCATGACTTCTTTAAGTCCGCGATGCCCGAGG
GTTACATCCAAGAGCGAACAATCTTCTTCAAGGATGACGGCAATTACAAGACGCGCGCAGAAGTCAAGTT
CGAGGGCGATACCCTGGTGAACAGGATTGAATTGAAAGGCATTGACTTTAAGGAGGATGGAAACATCCTG
GGCCATAAGCTGGAGTACAACCTGCCGGACCAGCTGACAGAGGAGCAAATCGCGGAGTACAAGGAAGCCT
TTAGCCTGTTCGACAAGGACGGTGATGGCACGATTACCACAAAAGAGTTGGGCACCGTCATGCGCAGTCT
GGGACAAAATCCTACTGAAGCTGAGCTGCAGGACATGATTAACGAGGTCGATGCAGATGGCGACGGCACT
ATCGACTTTCCCGAGTTCTTGACAATGATGGCCCGCAAGATGAAGTACCGGGATACCGAGGAGGAGATCC
GCGAAGCCTTTGGCGTGTTCGATAAAGACGGCAATGGCTACATTAGCGCTGCGGAGCTGCGCCATGTCAT
GACCAACTTGGGCGAGAAGCTCACGGACGAGGAAGTGGACGAAATGATACGCGAAGCGGACATCGATGGA
GATGGTCAGGTCAATTATGAAGAGTTCGTTCAGATGATGACAGCGAAATAAGGTGTACAAATCTAGAATG
AATCGTTTTTAAAATAACAAATCAATTGTTTTATAATATTCGTACGATTCTTTGATTATGTAATAAAATG
TGATCATTAGGAAGATTACGAAAAATATAAAAAATATGAGTTCTGTGTGTATAACAAATGCTGTAAACGC
CACAATTGTGTTTGTTGCAAATAAACCCATGATTATTTGATTAAAATTGTTGTTTTCTTTGTTCATAGAC
AATAGTGTGTTTTGCCTAAACGTGTACTGCATAAACTCCATGCGAGTGTATAGCGAGCTAGTGGCTAACG
CTTGCCCCACCAAAGTAGATTCGTCAAAATCCTCAATTTCATCACCCTCCTCCAAGTTTAACATTTGGCC
GTCGGAATTAACTTCTAAAGATGCCACATAATCTAATAAATGAAATAGAGATTCAAACGTGGCGTCATCG
TCCGTTTCGACCATTTCCGAAAAGAACTCGGGCATAAACTCTATGATTTCTCTGGACGTGGTGTTGTCGA
AACTCTCAAAGTACGCAGTCAGGAACGTGCGCGACATGTCGTCGGGAAACTCGCGCGGAAACATGTTGTT
GTAACCGAACGGGTCCCATAGCGCCAAAACCAAATCTGCCAGCGTCAATAGAATGAGCACGATGCCGACA
ATGGAGCTGGCTTGGATAGCGATTCGAGTTAACGGCCGGCCGTTTAAACGAATTCTTGAAGACGAAAGGG
CCTCGTGATACGCCTATTTTTATAGGTTAATGTCATGATAATAATGGTTTCTTA
Features (pLannotate 1.2.2; 11 found; start..end, strand, type, name):
     31..135     +  promoter       AmpR promoter: bla
    136..996     +  CDS            AmpR: β-lactamase; bla; confers resistance to ampicillin, carbenicillin, and related antibiotics
   1167..1755    +  rep_origin     ori: high-copy-number ColE1/pMB1/pBR322/pUC origin of replication
   1842..1911    +  protein_bind   attB: attB site for the φC31 integrase (Groth et al., 2000) phage φC31 integrase
   2127..6246    +  gene           mini-white: white; This modified version of the white gene lacks part of the first intron.
   6251..6406    +  CDS            YPB1_ECOLX (fragment): Protein predicted: Swiss-Prot protein existence level 4. From Escherichia coli.
   6488..6507    -  misc_feature   MCS (fragment): pUC18/19 multiple cloning site
   6890..7128    +  promoter       hsp70 promoter: Drosophila melanogaster hsp70Bb promoter
   7143..7209    +  intron         Mhc intron: modified Drosophila myosin heavy chain intron 16 (Pfeiffer et al., 2010)
   7242..8588    +  CDS            GCaMP2: GCaMP2 is a basic (constitutively fluorescent) green fluorescent protein published in 2006, derived from Aequorea victoria.
   8622..9278    -  CDS            P74 (fragment): PIF0_NPVAC - Experimental evidence at protein level: Swiss-Prot protein existence level 1. Plays an essential role for oral infectivity of occlusion- derived virus (ODV) and functions also in host midgut attachment and fusion by binding to a specific host receptor. From Autographa californica nuclear polyhedrosis virus (AcMNPV).
