[The description below was written by a language model from this plasmid's Addgene catalogue record and pLannotate feature annotations shown in this document.]
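Description:
pGP-JFRC59-13XLexAop2-IVS-Syn21-RSET-jGCaMP8m-p10 is a Drosophila melanogaster transgenesis and expression plasmid built on the pJFRC59 backbone. It places the fast genetically encoded calcium indicator jGCaMP8m under the control of the LexA binary expression system. In bacteria it is maintained through a ColE1/pUC-type origin and selected with ampicillin via the bla gene; the catalogue lists it as low copy even though the annotated origin is a high-copy type. For fly work, a φC31 attB site allows integrase-mediated insertion into a genomic attP landing site. A mini-white gene provides an eye-colour marker for identifying transformants.

As the name indicates, the expression cassette begins with thirteen LexA operator repeats (13XLexAop2). The automated annotation does not call these, though a gap upstream of the promoter could accommodate them. They sit ahead of the hsp70Bb promoter, so transcription depends on a LexA-fusion driver supplied in the cells of interest. Downstream come the IVS, a modified myosin heavy chain intron, and, by name, the Syn21 translational enhancer. Both are intended to raise expression. The coding sequence, labelled GCaMP2 by the annotation tool through homology, is jGCaMP8m (variant 686) carrying A25G and F286Y changes. It is preceded by the RSET leader, which consists of a 6xHis tag, the T7 gene 10 leader, the Xpress epitope and an enterokinase site. The depositor notes that this leader improves expression and basal fluorescence relative to an earlier version without it. The baculovirus-derived region annotated as a reverse-strand P74 fragment most likely corresponds to the AcMNPV p10 3' UTR/terminator named in the construct. The Addgene and depositor sequences differ by only nine nucleotides in length and share the same feature layout. The construct is used to generate flies for imaging neural calcium activity in LexA-defined cell populations.
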