Addgene plasmid #218863: pGP-JFRC59-13XLexAop2-IVS-Syn21-RSET-jGCaMP8m-p10
Purpose: LexA activated transgene expression of ultrafast protein calcium sensor under the hsp70 promoter in D. melanogaster
Depositing lab: GENIE Project. Depositing organization: HHMI, Janelia Research Campus. Publication: jGCaMP8 Variants with Improved Expression for Drosophila. Reagents G, Hasseman JP, Turner GC, L Looger L, Bushey D, Reep D, Tsang A, Zheng J, Korff W, Jayaraman V, Kolb I, Zhang Y.. figshare Dataset. 2024. doi: 10.6084/m9.figshare.26231087.v1.
Backbone
  Vector backbone: pJFRC59
  Backbone manufacturer: Gerald Rubin
  Vector type: Insect Expression
Growth in bacteria
  Bacterial resistance: Ampicillin, 100 μg/mL
  Growth temperature: 37°C
  Growth strain: NEB Stable
  Copy number: Low Copy
Gene/Insert
  Gene/Insert name: RSET-jGCaMP8m (alt name: variant 686)
  Species: R. norvegicus (rat), G. gallus (chicken); A. victoria (jellyfish)
  Insert size (bp): 1353
  Mutation: A25G F286Y
  Promoter: hsp70
  Tag / fusion protein: 6xHis-T7 gene 10 leader-Xpress epitope-Enterokinase site (N terminal on insert)
  Cloning method: Gibson Cloning
Terms and licenses: Academic/Nonprofit Terms; Industry Terms: Not Available to Industry
Depositor comments: RSET leader improves expression and basal fluorescence compared to #162384.
How to cite: pGP-JFRC59-13XLexAop2-IVS-Syn21-RSET-jGCaMP8m-p10 was a gift from GENIE Project (Addgene plasmid # 218863 ; http://n2t.net/addgene:218863 ; RRID:Addgene_218863)
